>Addgene plasmid #68853 | pCS6-YFP-SMASh | addgene full sequence | sequence record 247308 | Addgene NGS Result
TGCATGTCGTTACATAACTTACGGTAAATGGCCCGCCTGGCTGACCGCCCAACGACCCCCGCCCATTGAC
GTCAATAATGACGTATGTTCCCATAGTAACGCCAATAGGGACTTTCCATTGACGTCAATGGGTGGAGTAT
TTACGGTAAACTGCCCACTTGGCAGTACATCAAGTGTATCATATGCCAAGTACGCCCCCTATTGACGTCA
ATGACGGTAAATGGCCCGCCTGGCATTATGCCCAGTACATGACCTTATGGGACTTTCCTACTTGGCAGTA
CATCTACGTATTAGTCATCGCTATTACCATGGTGATGCGGTTTTGGCAGTACATCAATGGGCGTGGATAG
CGGTTTGACTCACGGGGATTTCCAAGTCTCCACCCCATTGACGTCAATGGGAGTTTGTTTTGGCACCAAA
ATCAACGGGACTTTCCAAAATGTCGTAACAACTCCGCCCCATTGACGCAAATGGGCGGTAGGCGTGTACG
GTGGGAGGTCTATATAAGCAGAGCTCGTTTAGTGAACCGTCAGATCGCCTGGAGACGCCATCCACGCTGT
TTTGACCTCCATAGAAGACACCGGGACCGATCCAGCCTCCGGACTCTAGCCTAGGCCGCGGGACGGATAA
CAATTTCACACAGGAAACAGCTATGACCATTAGGCCTATTTAGGTGACACTATAGAACAAGTTTGTACAA
AAAAGCAGGCTGGTACCGGTCCGGAATTCGCCACCATGGTGAGCAAGGGCGAGGAGCTGTTCACCGGGGT
GGTGCCCATCCTGGTCGAGCTGGACGGCGACGTAAACGGCCACAAGTTCAGCGTGTCCGGCGAGGGCGAG
GGCGATGCCACCTACGGCAAGCTGACCCTGAAGCTGATCTGCACCACCGGCAAGCTGCCCGTGCCCTGGC
CCACCCTCGTGACCACCCTGGGCTACGGCCTGCAGTGCTTCGCCCGCTACCCCGACCACATGAAGCAGCA
CGACTTCTTCAAGTCCGCCATGCCCGAAGGCTACGTCCAGGAGCGCACCATCTTCTTCAAGGACGACGGC
AACTACAAGACCCGCGCCGAGGTGAAGTTCGAGGGCGACACCCTGGTGAACCGCATCGAGCTGAAGGGCA
TCGACTTCAAGGAGGACGGCAACATCCTGGGGCACAAGCTGGAGTACAACTACAACAGCCACAACGTCTA
TATCACCGCCGACAAGCAGAAGAACGGCATCAAGGCCAACTTCAAGATCCGCCACAACATCGAGGACGGC
GGCGTGCAGCTCGCCGACCACTACCAGCAGAACACCCCCATCGGCGACGGCCCCGTGCTGCTGCCCGACA
ACCACTACCTGAGCTACCAGTCCGCCCTGAGCAAAGACCCCAACGAGAAGCGCGATCACATGGTCCTGCT
GGAGTTCGTGACCGCCGCCGGGATCACTCTCGGCATGGACGAGCTGTACAAGCCCGGGGATGAGATGGAA
GAGTGCTCTCAGCACTTACCCGGCGCCGGCAGTAGTGGCGATATCATGGATTACAAGGATGACGACGATA
AGGGCTCTTCCGGGACAGGCTCCGGATCCGGCACTAGTGCGCCCATCACGGCGTACGCCCAGCAGACGAG
AGGCCTCCTAGGGTGTATAATCACCAGCCTGACTGGCCGGGACAAAAACCAAGTGGAGGGTGAGGTCCAG
ATCGTGTCAACTGCTACCCAAACCTTCCTGGCAACGTGCATCAATGGGGTATGCTGGGCAGTCTACCACG
GGGCCGGAACGAGGACCATCGCATCACCCAAGGGTCCTGTCATCCAGATGTATACCAATGTGGACCAAGA
CCTTGTGGGCTGGCCCGCTCCTCAAGGTTCCCGCTCATTGACACCCTGTACCTGCGGCTCCTCGGACCTT
TACCTGGTCACGAGGCACGCCGATGTCATTCCCGTGCGCCGGCGAGGTGATAGCAGGGGTAGCCTGCTTT
CGCCCCGGCCCATTTCCTACTTGAAAGGCTCCTCTGGGGGTCCGCTGTTGTGCCCCGCGGGACACGCCGT
GGGCCTATTCAGGGCCGCGGTGTGCACCCGTGGAGTGGCTAAAGCGGTGGACTTTATCCCTGTGGAGAAC
CTAGAGACAACCATGAGATCCCCGGTGTTCACGGACAACTCCTCTCCACCAGCAGTCACCCTGACGCACC
CAATCACCAAAATCGATACCAAATACATCATGACATGCATGTCGGCCGACCTGGAGGTCGTCACGAGCAC
CTGGGTGCTCGTTGGCGGCGTCCTGGCTGCTCTGGCCGCGTATTGCCTGTCAACAGGCTGCGTGGTCATA
GTGGGCAGGATCGTCTTGTCCGGGAAGCCGGCAATTATACCTGACAGGGAGGTTCTCTACTGAGGCGCGC
CTTCAGTAGCCAGTGACAGGACCCAGCCTGAATAGAGGGGCCAGCCCAGGGTCCCCAGCCCGCCTGCCAC
ACCCAGCCTGTGGCTTTTGCCAACTAGGACTTGAGCTGGGGCTGACTCCCAAAGGGATGCCCTGTCCAGC
CAGACATCTACTCACCCACTGACCTGGCCTGACTCACAACTGCCACACAACCATGCTACATGGACTGAAC
ATCAAGAAGCCCCTTTCCCATAGGGCTCCCACCTGCCGCCTACCCCTCATCTGTCTGCCCTGGTCCTGGC
CCCCAGCCCCATTGGCCTCACCCTCTACACTCTCAGACCATCACAGAACACGATCTGGCTTCCTCATTCT
GCTCCAGTGTCCAGGGCTCTTTGGGTAATCAAGAAACCAAGTGTCTGAAAGGCAACAAAAAGTAGGCACC
AAAACCCAGGGGACATCCTAGGGCAGATGCTAAAGCAGAGATGCTGAGGGAACCTCAACTTCCGGGGATG
CAGCCCACTCCTGCAGACACAGCAGATCCAGCTGGTACCCTAGCTGCCGCCCAGGGCAACCGGCCAGTCT
TGGGCAGCATAGCTCCCCTCCCAGGGGTGAGCTGAAGCCACAAATGCAGCTGAAGCAGCAGACCTGACAT
CCTGGCACCTCCTGGCCCCCAGGTGAGCCCTGCACCGTGTATCTTAGAGTGGGGGGGGGGGCGTGCAGAA
CCAAGTCCACTTTCCAGGAGCCCTTCAAGGCTTCCCTAGCAAATTAGTTGCAAGGGTGGAGTGAAGTGGC
ATCAGAGTGGGTGTCATTGTAGTGGGCACTGGCACTTCACGGTCCAAGGACGGGGCTGAGGTGGGGGCGG
TTCTGGGGGAATTTGCTAAGCCAGCTCACCGAGGACCCTGTGATTTCTCACCCCAGCAGTGATTCATACC
AGTGAAGAAGAGCAGAGCTCAGCTCCGTGACTCAGCCATGGCAGGCGGAGGGTCCCCGAGGGGCTGAGTC
CTCACACCCAGCCGAGGCAGCGGCTGGAGCCTACAGAGCCAGGAGAATGACACCAGGTAAGAAAGTCTTG
CCTCCTATCCTGACCAAGCCTCAGATCCCAGCCACTCTCCAGATTTCTGGGTTATCCGGGAAGTCCTGAC
AGGCCCCAGGGGTACCAGCTGGGAGCAGGGTAACCTGGTGTCCCTCCTGGATCTAGTGGTGAGCAGTTCT
CTCACCATCTTGCTGCTTCCTGTGTCCTTCAGGTCTCAAGGCTGCTGAGAAGTCTTTGCTGCCATGTCTG
GAAAGGGCATCACCACACCACCAGCACCAGCACCATCCTCTCTTCTCCTGAAGCTGCCTACATGGGTTCC
AAGACACTTTCAAGGCAGAGAAAACAAGATTACAGAGAGGAGGTGCCTGGCAGGGGGCAGCACCCCAGCT
CAGCCCAAGAGCTGAAGGTGAAGACAAGCCAGCATGAAACCACGGGTCTGCCATGATGCCCGCCCCGCTG
GCCGCTCACTAGCTGCCTGCCATTAGCCTCTGCAGCTTGAGCAGGGTCTGTACCCTTGGTCCTCTTGGCA
CAGAGCCCAGCTCGCTGCATGGCCTTTGGCTCCCCGACCAGACCCTTGCAGGAGCCTTAAGGCTTGGGCC
CCTGCCCAGCCTGATCTTTCCTGCTGTGCCCTGCCTGCCAGGTCAAGCCCAGTCCCAGGAGACCCCAGGC
CTTGGCTCCTAGGCTGTTCCATGAACCTCCCTGACCTGCCTGGTGATTGCCCAGCTGAAACCTCAGCCAA
GCCCCAGCTCCAATTACCTTGTGCTGGTAGCTGCTTGTGTCTGCAGTCTGAGTAGGCCTTGTTGCGGTTC
CTCCATCTGCCTGGTCTATTGGTGTTCTGAGACCAATTCCACTGATGTTCTGACAGATCCTCCACCCTGT
GCCCCTGCCAGCCCCCACAAGTTTATTTTTGCACAAAAGCCATGACCCATACTCATTTGGCTGGCATAGG
GTGTGTAGGTAGGCCCTGGGGACTAGGGAGACCCTGGAGATCTCAAGAGAGTGTGGCTATCCCCTATTTT
CACCAAGCCTTGAATATCCAGCCAGGCTGTCTGCCCATACCATCTTACCTCAAAGACAGATATATATCTA
TATATGATTTTGTTAATAAAACTATGAAACTTATTGGAGTATGTGCCATTTCTCGAGGGTGTGGGATGGG
CTGAAGCAGGACCTCAGAGGACACTGCTCAAGGAGGTACAGGAACACCCACCGCCTATGTACCCCAGAAA
AACTTCTAAGTCTAGAGTATCCCTCGAGGGGCCCAAGCTTACGCGTACCCAGCTTTCTTGTACAAAGTGG
TCCCTATAGTGAGTCGTATTATAAGCTAGGCACTGGCCGTCGTTTTACAACGTCGTGACTGGGAAAACTG
CTAGCTTGGGATCTTTGTGAAGGAACCTTACTTCTGTGGTGTGACATAATTGGACAAACTACCTACAGAG
ATTTAAAGCTCTAAGGTAAATATAAAATTTTTAAGTGTATAATGTGTTAAACTAGCTGCATATGCTTGCT
GCTTGAGAGTTTTGCTTACTGAGTATGATTTATGAAAATATTATACACAGGAGCTAGTGATTCTAATTGT
TTGTGTATTTTAGATTCACAGTCCCAAGGCTCATTTCAGGCCCCTCAGTCCTCACAGTCTGTTCATGATC
ATAATCAGCCATACCACATTTGTAGAGGTTTTACTTGCTTTAAAAAACCTCCCACACCTCCCCCTGAACC
TGAAACATAAAATGAATGCAATTGTTGTTGTTAACTTGTTTATTGCAGCTTATAATGGTTACAAATAAAG
CAATAGCATCACAAATTTCACAAATAAAGCATTTTTTTCACTGCATTCTAGTTGTGGTTTGTCCAAACTC
ATCAATGTATCTTATCATGTCTGGATCGATCCTGCATTAATGAATCGGCCAACGCGCGGGGAGAGGCGGT
TTGCGTATTGGCTGGCGTAATAGCGAAGAGGCCCGCACCGATCGCCCTTCCCAACAGTTGCGCAGCCTGA
ATGGCGAATGGG
[124 nt withheld, positions 5403-5526]
C
[91 nt withheld, positions 5528-5618]
A
[49 nt withheld, positions 5620-5668]
CCTTTGACGTTGGAGTCCACGTTCTT
[37 nt withheld, positions 5695-5731]
ACCCTATCTCGGTCTATTCTTTTGATTTATAAGGGATTTTGCCGATTTCGGCCTATTGGTTAAAAAATGA
GCTGATTTAACAAAAATTTAACGCGAATTTTAACAAAATATTAACGCTTACAATTTAGGTGGCACTTTTC
GGGGAAATGTGCGCGGAACCCCTATTTGTTTATTTTTCTAAATACATTCAAATATGTATCCGCTCATGCC
AGGTCTTGGACTGGTGAGAACGGCTTGCTCGGCAGCTTCGATGTGTGCTGGAGGGAGAATAAAGGTCTAA
GATGTGCGATAGAGGGAAGTCGCATTGAATTATGTGCTGTGTAGGGATCGCTGGTATCAAATATGTGTGC
CCACCCCTGGCATGAGACAATAACCCTGATAAATGCTTCAATAATATTGAAAAAGGAAGAGTATGAGTAT
TCAACATTTCCGTGTCGCCCTTATTCCCTTTTTTGCGGCATTTTGCCTTCCTGTTTTTGCTCACCCAGAA
ACGCTGGTGAAAGTAAAAGATGCTGAAGATCAGTTGGGTGCACGAGTGGGTTACATCGAACTGGATCTCA
ACAGCGGTAAGATCCTTGAGAGTTTTCGCCCCGAAGAACGTTTTCCAATGATGAGCACTTTTAAAGTTCT
GCTATGTGGCGCGGTATTATCCCGTATTGACGCCGGGCAAGAGCAACTCGGTCGCCGCATACACTATTCT
CAGAATGACTTGGTTGAGTACTCACCAGTCACAGAAAAGCATCTTACGGATGGCATGACAGTAAGAGAAT
TATGCAGTGCTGCCATAACCATGAGTGATAACACTGCGGCCAACTTACTTCTGACAACGATCGGAGGACC
GAAGGAGCTAACCGCTTTTTTGCACAACATGGGGGATCATGTAACTCGCCTTGATCGTTGGGAACCGGAG
CTGAATGAAGCCATACCAAACGACGAGCGTGACACCACGATGCCTGTAGCAATGGCAACAACGTTGCGCA
AACTATTAACTGGCGAACTACTTACTCTAGCTTCCCGGCAACAATTAATAGACTGGATGGAGGCGGATAA
AGTTGCAGGACCACTTCTGCGCTCGGCCCTTCCGGCTGGCTGGTTTATTGCTGATAAATCTGGAGCCGGT
GAGCGTGGGTCTCGCGGTATCATTGCAGCACTGGGGCCAGATGGTAAGCCCTCCCGTATCGTAGTTATCT
ACACGACGGGGAGTCAGGCAACTATGGATGAACGAAATAGACAGATCGCTGAGATAGGTGCCTCACTGAT
TAAGCATTGGTAACTGTCAGACCAAGTTTACTCATATATACTTTAGATTGATTTAAAACTTCATTTTTAA
TTTAAAAGGATCTAGGTGAAGATCCTTTTTGATAATCTCATGCCATAACTTCGTATAATGTATGCTATAC
GAAGTTATGGCATGACCAAAATCCCTTAACGTGAGTTTTCGTTCCACTGAGCGTCAGACCCCGTAGAAAA
GATCAAAGGATCTTCTTGAGATCCTTTTTTTCTGCGCGTAATCTGCTGCTTGCAAACAAAAAAACCACCG
CTACCAGCGGTGGTTTGTTTGCCGGATCAAGAGCTACCAACTCTTTTTCCGAAGGTAACTGGCTTCAGCA
GAGCGCAGATACCAAATACTGTTCTTCTAGTGTAGCCGTAGTTAGGCCACCACTTCAAGAACTCTGTAGC
ACCGCCTACATACCTCGCTCTGCTAATCCTGTTACCAGTGGCTGCTGCCAGTGGCGATAAGTCGTGTCTT
ACCGGGTTGGACTCAAGACGATAGTTACCGGATAAGGCGCAGCGGTCGGGCTGAACGGGGGGTTCGTGCA
CACAGCCCAGCTTGGAGCGAACGACCTACACCGAACTGAGATACCTACAGCGTGAGCTATGAGAAAGCGC
CACGCTTCCCGAAGGGAGAAAGGCGGACAGGTATCCGGTAAGCGGCAGGGTCGGAACAGGAGAGCGCACG
AGGGAGCTTCCAGGGGGAAACGCCTGGTATCTTTATAGTCCTGTCGGGTTTCGCCACCTCTGACTTGAGC
GTCGATTTTTGTGATGCTCGTCAGGGGGGCGGAGCCTATGGAAAAACGCCAGCAACGCGGCCTTTTTACG
GTTCCTGGCCTTTTGCTGGCCTTTTGCTCACATGTTCTTTCCTGCGTTATCCCCTGATTCTGTGGATAAC
CGTATTACCGCCTTTGAGTGAGCTGATACCGCTCGCCGCAGCCGAACGACCGAGCGCAGCGAGTCAGTGA
GCGAGGAAGCGGAAGAGCGCCCAATACGCAAACCGCCTCTCCCCGCGCGTTGGCCGATTCATTAATGCAG
AGCTTGCAATTCGCGCTTTTTCAATATTATTGAAGCATTTATCAGGGTTATTGTCTCATGAGCGGATACA
TATTTGAATGTATTTAGAAAAATAAACAAATAGGGGTTCCGCGCACATTTCCCCGAAAAGTGCCACCTGA
CGTCTAAGAAACCATTATTATCATGACATTAACCTATAAAAATAGGCGTATTACGAGGCCCTTTCACGCA
TTAGA
Features (pLannotate 1.2.2; 24 found; start..end, strand, type, name):
      8..311     +  enhancer       CMV enhancer: human cytomegalovirus immediate early enhancer
    312..515     +  promoter       CMV promoter: human cytomegalovirus (CMV) immediate early promoter
    668..686     +  promoter       SP6 promoter: promoter for bacteriophage SP6 RNA polymerase
    687..711     +  protein_bind   attB1: mutant version of attB; recombination site for the Gateway® BP reaction BP Clonase™
    736..1452    +  CDS            Venus: Venus is a basic (constitutively fluorescent) yellow fluorescent protein published in 2002, derived from Aequorea victoria. It is reported to be a rapidly-maturing weak dimer with moderate acid sensitivity.
   1519..1543    +  CDS            3xFLAG (fragment): three tandem FLAG® epitope tags
   1579..2157    +  CDS            POLG_HCV77 (fragment): Experimental evidence at protein level: Swiss-Prot protein existence level 1. [RNA-directed RNA polymerase]: RNA-dependent RNA polymerase that performs primer-template recognition and RNA synthesis during viral replication. From Hepatitis C virus genotype 1a (isolate H77) (HCV).
   4667..4691    -  protein_bind   attB2: mutant version of attB; recombination site for the Gateway® BP reaction BP Clonase™
   4693..4711    -  promoter       T7 promoter: promoter for bacteriophage T7 RNA polymerase
   4721..4758    +  CDS            lacZα (fragment): LacZα fragment of β-galactosidase; lacZ fragment
   4770..4884    +  intron         large T intron (fragment): SV40 (simian virus 40) large T antigen intron
   4958..4983    +  intron         small t intron (fragment): SV40 (simian virus 40) small t antigen intron
   4983..5120    +  CDS            large T antigen (fragment): large T antigen from SV40 (simian virus 40)
   5143..5277    +  polyA_signal   SV40 poly(A) signal: SV40 polyadenylation signal
   5282..5331    -  CDS            lacI (fragment): lac repressor; lacI; The lac repressor binds to the lac operator to inhibit transcription in E. coli. This inhibition can be relieved by adding lactose or isopropyl-β-D-thiogalactopyranoside (IPTG).
   5331..5398    +  CDS            lacZα (fragment): LacZα fragment of β-galactosidase; lacZ fragment
   5403..5857    +  rep_origin     f1 ori (sequence partly withheld): f1 bacteriophage origin of replication; arrow indicates direction of (+) strand synthesis
   5883..5939    +  promoter       AmpR promoter (fragment): bla
   6092..6143    +  promoter       AmpR promoter (fragment): bla
   6144..7004    +  CDS            AmpR: β-lactamase; bla; confers resistance to ampicillin, carbenicillin, and related antibiotics
   7106..7139    -  protein_bind   loxP: Cre-mediated recombination occurs in the 8-bp core sequence (GCATACAT). Cre recombinase
   7217..7805    +  rep_origin     ori: high-copy-number ColE1/pMB1/pBR322/pUC origin of replication
   7988..8041    +  CDS            lacI (fragment): lac repressor; lacI; The lac repressor binds to the lac operator to inhibit transcription in E. coli. This inhibition can be relieved by adding lactose or isopropyl-β-D-thiogalactopyranoside (IPTG).
   8057..8154    -  promoter       AmpR promoter: bla
