[The description below was written by a language model from this plasmid's Addgene catalogue record and pLannotate feature annotations shown in this document.]
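Description:
pCS6-YFP-SMASh is a mammalian expression plasmid of about 8.3 kb, built on the pCS6 backbone, that produces a yellow fluorescent protein carrying the SMASh tag at its C terminus. It is propagated in E. coli through a high-copy ColE1/pUC-type origin and selected with ampicillin via the β-lactamase gene. An f1 origin is also present, and a single loxP site lies between AmpR and the origin. Expression in mammalian cells is driven by the CMV immediate-early enhancer and promoter, and the transcript is terminated by an SV40 polyadenylation signal preceded by SV40 intron fragments. SP6 and T7 phage promoters and Gateway attB1/attB2 sites flank the insert region.

The annotated reading frame begins with the Aequorea victoria-derived YFP, identified as Venus. It is followed by a short fragment matching a FLAG epitope and then a segment derived from the hepatitis C virus polyprotein, which corresponds to the SMASh portion of the insert. According to the associated publication title, SMASh acts as a self-excising degron. In general terms, the HCV protease component normally cleaves the tag away from the fused protein, leaving it stable. A protease inhibitor drug blocks this cleavage, so newly made protein keeps the degron and is degraded. This allows tunable, reversible drug control of protein production, with YFP fluorescence as the readout.

The feature table leaves roughly 2.5 kb between the HCV fragment and attB2 unannotated, more than the stated 1.6 kb insert accounts for, and the record does not say what this stretch contains.
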