Addgene plasmid #68853: pCS6-YFP-SMASh
Purpose: Expresses SMASh tag fused to YFP at C terminus in mammalian cells
Depositing lab: Michael Lin. Publication: Tunable and reversible drug control of protein production via a self-excising degron. Chung HK, Jacobs CL, Huo Y, Yang J, Krumm SA, Plemper RK, Tsien RY, Lin MZ. Nat Chem Biol. 2015 Jul 27. doi: 10.1038/nchembio.1869. PubMed 26214256.
Backbone
  Vector backbone: pCS6
  Backbone size w/o insert (bp): 6622
  Total vector size (bp): 8260
  Vector type: Mammalian Expression
Growth in bacteria
  Bacterial resistance: Ampicillin, 100 μg/mL
  Growth temperature: 37°C
  Growth strain: XL10 Gold
  Copy number: Unknown
Gene/Insert
  Gene/Insert name: YFP-SMASh
  Species: HCV, Aequorea victoria
  Insert size (bp): 1638
  Promoter: CMV
  Tag / fusion protein: SMASh tag (C terminal on insert)
  Cloning method: Gibson Cloning
  Sequencing primers: 5′ ATTTAGGTGACACTATAG; 3′ CAGGCTGGGTCCTGTCACTGGCTAC
Terms and licenses: Academic/Nonprofit Terms; Industry Terms: Not Available to Industry
How to cite: pCS6-YFP-SMASh was a gift from Michael Lin (Addgene plasmid # 68853 ; http://n2t.net/addgene:68853 ; RRID:Addgene_68853)
