>Addgene plasmid #68853 | pCS6-YFP-SMASh | addgene partial sequence | sequence record 123864 | T7 5'-TAATACGACTCACTATAGGG-3'
AGCTTGGGCCCCTCGAGGGATACTCTAGACTTAGAAGTTTTTCTGGGGTACATAGGCGGTGGGTGTTCCT
GTACCTCCTTGAGCAGTGTCCTCTGAGGTCCTGCTTCAGCCCATCCCACACCCTCGAGAAATGGCACATA
CTCCAATAAGTTTCATAGTTTTATTAACAAAATCATATATAGATATATATCTGTCTTTGAGGTAAGATGG
TATGGGCAGACAGCCTGGCTGGATATTCAAGGCTTGGTGAAAATAGGGGATAGCCACACTCTCTTGAGAT
CTCCAGGGTCTCCCTAGTCCCCAGGGCCTACCTACACACCCTATGCCAGCCAAATGAGTATGGGTCATGG
CTTTTGTGCAAAAATAAACTTGTGGGGGCTGGCAGGGGCACAGGGTGGAGGATCTGTCAGAACATCAGTG
GAATTGGTCTCAGAACACCAATAGACCAGGCAGATGGAGGAACCGCAACAAGGCCTACTCAGACTGCAGA
CACAAGCAGCTACCAGCACAAGGTAATTGGAGCTGGGGCTTGGCTGAGGTTTCAGCTGGGCAATCACCAG
GCAGGTCAGGGAGGTTCATGGAACAGCCTAGGAGCCAAGGCCTGGGGTCTCCTGGGACTGGGCTTGACCT
GGCAGGCAGGGCACAGCAGGAAAGATCAGGCTGGGCAGGGGCCCAAGCCTTAAGGCTCCTGCAAGGGTCT
GGTCGGGGAGCCAAAGGCCATGCAGCGAGCTGGGCTCTGTGCCAAGAGGACCAAGGGTACAGACCCTGCT
CAAGCTGCAGAGGCTAATGGCAGGCAGCTAGTGAGCGGCCAGCGGGGCGGGCATCATGGCAGACCCGTGG
T
