>Addgene plasmid #68853 | pCS6-YFP-SMASh | addgene partial sequence | sequence record 123865 | EXFP-internal-F 5'-ACGACGGCAACTACAAGACC-3'
ACCGCATCGAGCTGAAGGGCATCGACTTCAAGGAGGACGGCAACATCCTGGGGCACAAGCTGGAGTACAA
CTACAACAGCCACAACGTCTATATCACCGCCGACAAGCAGAAGAACGGCATCAAGGCCAACTTCAAGATC
CGCCACAACATCGAGGACGGCGGCGTGCAGCTCGCCGACCACTACCAGCAGAACACCCCCATCGGCGACG
GCCCCGTGCTGCTGCCCGACAACCACTACCTGAGCTACCAGTCCGCCCTGAGCAAAGACCCCAACGAGAA
GCGCGATCACATGGTCCTGCTGGAGTTCGTGACCGCCGCCGGGATCACTCTCGGCATGGACGAGCTGTAC
AAGCCCGGGGATGAGATGGAAGAGTGCTCTCAGCACTTACCCGGCGCCGGCAGTAGTGGCGATATCATGG
ATTACAAGGATGACGACGATAAGGGCTCTTCCGGGACAGGCTCCGGATCCGGCACTAGTGCGCCCATCAC
GGCGTACGCCCAGCAGACGAGAGGCCTCCTAGGGTGTATAATCACCAGCCTGACTGGCCGGGACAAAAAC
CAAGTGGAGGGTGAGGTCCAGATCGTGTCAACTGCTACCCAAACCTTCCTGGCAACGTGCATCAATGGGG
TATGCTGGGCAGTCTACCACGGGGCCGGAACGAGGACCATCGCATCACCCAAGGGTCCTGTCATCCAGAT
GTATACCAATGTGGACCAAGACCTTGTGGGCTGGCCCGCTCCTCAAGGTTCCCGCTCATTGACACCCTGT
ACCTGCGGCTCCTCGGACCTTTACCTGGTCACGAGGCACGCCGATGTCATTC
